>Addgene plasmid #142732 | TFORF1121 | addgene full sequence | sequence record 462890 | Addgene NGS Result
TTAATGTAGTCTTATGCAATACTCTTGTAGTCTTGCAACATGGTAACGATGAGTTAGCAACATGCCTTAC
AAGGAGAGAAAAAGCACCGTGCATGCCGATTGGTGGAAGTAAGGTGGTACGATCGTGCCTTATTAGGAAG
GCAACAGACGGGTCTGACATGGATTGGACGAACCACTGAATTGCCGCATTGCAGAGATATTGTATTTAAG
TGCCTAGCTCGATACATAAACGGGTCTCTCTGGTTAGACCAGATCTGAGCCTGGGAGCTCTCTGGCTAAC
TAGGGAACCCACTGCTTAAGCCTCAATAAAGCTTGCCTTGAGTGCTTCAAGTAGTGTGTGCCCGTCTGTT
GTGTGACTCTGGTAACTAGAGATCCCTCAGACCCTTTTAGTCAGTGTGGAAAATCTCTAGCAGTGGCGCC
CGAACAGGGACTTGAAAGCGAAAGGGAAACCAGAGGAGCTCTCTCGACGCAGGACTCGGCTTGCTGAAGC
GCGCACGGCAAGAGGCGAGGGGCGGCGACTGGTGAGTACGCCAAAAATTTTGACTAGCGGAGGCTAGAAG
GAGAGAGATGGGTGCGAGAGCGTCAGTATTAAGCGGGGGAGAATTAGATCGCGATGGGAAAAAATTCGGT
TAAGGCCAGGGGGAAAGAAAAAATATAAATTAAAACATATAGTATGGGCAAGCAGGGAGCTAGAACGATT
CGCAGTTAATCCTGGCCTGTTAGAAACATCAGAAGGCTGTAGACAAATACTGGGACAGCTACAACCATCC
CTTCAGACAGGATCAGAAGAACTTAGATCATTATATAATACAGTAGCAACCCTCTATTGTGTGCATCAAA
GGATAGAGATAAAAGACACCAAGGAAGCTTTAGACAAGATAGAGGAAGAGCAAAACAAAAGTAAGACCAC
CGCACAGCAAGCGGCCGCTGATCTTCAGACCTGGAGGAGGAGATATGAGGGACAATTGGAGAAGTGAATT
ATATAAATATAAAGTAGTAAAAATTGAACCATTAGGAGTAGCACCCACCAAGGCAAAGAGAAGAGTGGTG
CAGAGAGAAAAAAGAGCAGTGGGAATAGGAGCTTTGTTCCTTGGGTTCTTGGGAGCAGCAGGAAGCACTA
TGGGCGCAGCGTCAATGACGCTGACGGTACAGGCCAGACAATTATTGTCTGGTATAGTGCAGCAGCAGAA
CAATTTGCTGAGGGCTATTGAGGCGCAACAGCATCTGTTGCAACTCACAGTCTGGGGCATCAAGCAGCTC
CAGGCAAGAATCCTGGCTGTGGAAAGATACCTAAAGGATCAACAGCTCCTGGGGATTTGGGGTTGCTCTG
GAAAACTCATTTGCACCACTGCTGTGCCTTGGAATGCTAGTTGGAGTAATAAATCTCTGGAACAGATTTG
GAATCACACGACCTGGATGGAGTGGGACAGAGAAATTAACAATTACACAAGCTTAATACACTCCTTAATT
GAAGAATCGCAAAACCAGCAAGAAAAGAATGAACAAGAATTATTGGAATTAGATAAATGGGCAAGTTTGT
GGAATTGGTTTAACATAACAAATTGGCTGTGGTATATAAAATTATTCATAATGATAGTAGGAGGCTTGGT
AGGTTTAAGAATAGTTTTTGCTGTACTTTCTATAGTGAATAGAGTTAGGCAGGGATATTCACCATTATCG
TTTCAGACCCACCTCCCAACCCCGAGGGGACCCATGCATTGCATCTCAATTAGTCAGCAACCAGGTGTGG
AAAGTCCCCAGGCTCCCCAGCAGGCAGAAGTATGCAAAGCATGCGTCTCAATTAGTCAGCAACCATAGTC
CCGCCCCTAACTCCGCCCATCCCGCCCCTAACTCCGCCCAGTTCCGCCCATTCTCCGCCCCATGGCTGAC
TAATTTTTTTTATTTATGCAGAGGCCGAGGCCGCCTCGGCCTCTGAGCTATTCCAGAAGTAGTGAGGAGG
CTTTTTTGGAGGCCTAGGCTTTTGCAAAAAGCTTTCTAGAGGTACCACCGGAGCTTACCATGACCGAGTA
CAAGCCCACGGTGCGCCTCGCCACCCGCGACGACGTCCCCAGGGCCGTACGCACCCTCGCCGCCGCGTTC
GCCGACTACCCCGCCACGCGCCACACCGTCGATCCGGACCGCCACATCGAGCGGGTCACCGAGCTGCAAG
AACTCTTCCTCACGCGCGTCGGGCTCGACATCGGCAAGGTGTGGGTCGCGGACGACGGCGCCGCCGTGGC
GGTCTGGACCACGCCGGAGAGCGTCGAAGCGGGGGCGGTGTTCGCCGAGATCGGCCCGCGCATGGCCGAG
TTGAGCGGTTCCCGGCTGGCCGCGCAGCAACAGATGGAAGGCCTCCTGGCGCCGCACCGGCCCAAGGAGC
CCGCGTGGTTCCTGGCCACCGTCGGCGTCTCGCCCGACCACCAGGGCAAGGGTCTGGGCAGCGCCGTCGT
GCTCCCCGGAGTGGAGGCGGCCGAGCGCGCCGGGGTGCCCGCCTTCCTGGAGACCTCCGCGCCCCGCAAC
CTCCCCTTCTACGAGCGGCTCGGCTTCACCGTCACCGCCGACGTCGAGGTGCCCGAAGGACCGCGCACCT
GGTGCATGACCCGCAAGCCCGGTGCCAGTTAACGAATTCTAGATCTTGAGACAAATGGCAGTATTCATCC
ACAATTTTAAAAGAAAAGGGGGGATTGGGGGGTACAGTGCAGGGGAAAGAATAGTAGACATAATAGCAAC
AGACATACAAACTAAAGAATTACAAAAACAAATTACAAAAATTCAAAATTTTCGGGTTTATTACAGGGAC
AGCAGAGATCCACTTTGGCGCCGGCTCGAGGCCTGCAGGTGCAAAGATGGATAAAGTTTTAAACAGAGAG
GAATCTTTGCAGCTAATGGACCTTCTAGGTCTTGAAAGGAGTGGGAATTGGCTCCGGTGCCCGTCAGTGG
GCAGAGCGCACATCGCCCACAGTCCCCGAGAAGTTGGGGGGAGGGGTCGGCAATTGAACCGGTGCCTAGA
GAAGGTGGCGCGGGGTAAACTGGGAAAGTGATGTCGTGTACTGGCTCCGCCTTTTTCCCGAGGGTGGGGG
AGAACCGTATATAAGTGCAGTAGTCGCCGTGAACGTTCTTTTTCGCAACGGGTTTGCCGCCAGAACACAG
GTAAGTGCCGTGTGTGGTTCCCGCGGGCCTGGCCTCTTTACGGGTTATGGCCCTTGCGTGCCTTGAATTA
CTTCCACCTGGCTGCAGTACGTGATTCTTGATCCCGAGCTTCGGGTTGGAAGTGGGTGGGAGAGTTCGAG
GCCTTGCGCTTAAGGAGCCCCTTCGCCTCGTGCTTGAGTTGAGGCCTGGCCTGGGCGCTGGGGCCGCCGC
GTGCGAATCTGGTGGCACCTTCGCGCCTGTCTCGCTGCTTTCGATAAGTCTCTAGCCATTTAAAATTTTT
GATGACCTGCTGCGACGCTTTTTTTCTGGCAAGATAGTCTTGTAAATGCGGGCCAAGATCTGCACACTGG
TATTTCGGTTTTTGGGGCCGCGGGCGGCGACGGGGCCCGTGCGTCCCAGCGCACATGTTCGGCGAGGCGG
GGCCTGCGAGCGCGGCCACCGAGAATCGGACGGGGGTAGTCTCAAGCTGGCCGGCCTGCTCTGGTGCCTG
GCCTCGCGCCGCCGTGTATCGCCCCGCCCTGGGCGGCAAGGCTGGCCCGGTCGGCACCAGTTGCGTGAGC
GGAAAGATGGCCGCTTCCCGGCCCTGCTGCAGGGAGCTCAAAATGGAGGACGCGGCGCTCGGGAGAGCGG
GCGGGTGAGTCACCCACACAAAGGAAAAGGGCCTTTCCGTCCTCAGCCGTCGCTTCATGTGACTCCACGG
AGTACCGGGCGCCGTCCAGGCACCTCGATTAGTTCTCGAGCTTTTGGAGTACGTCGTCTTTAGGTTGGGG
GGAGGGGTTTTATGCGATGGAGTTTCCCCACACTGAGTGGGTGGAGACTGAAGTTAGGCCAGCTTGGCAC
TTGATGTAATTCTCCTTGGAATTTGCCCTTTTTGAGTTTGGATCTTGGTTCATTCTCAAGCCTCAGACAG
TGGTTCAAAGTTTTTTTCTTCCATTTCAGGTGTCGTGAGGCTAGCACCGCCACCATG
[267 nt withheld, positions 4118-4384]
GGACCAGCCCTATCAAGAAAGAGGAAGAAGGAAGTGGATGCTACTTCACCTGCACCCTCCACAAGCAGCA
CTGTCAAAACTGAAGGAGCAGAGGCAACTCCTGGAGCTCAGAAAAGAAAAAAATCAACCAAAGAAAAGGC
TGGACCCAAAGGGAGTAAGGTGTCCGAGGAACAGACTCAGCCTCCCTCTCCTGCAGGAGCCGGCATGTCC
ACAGCCATGGGCCGTTCCCCATCTCCCAAGACCTCATTGTCAGCTCCACCCAACAGTTCTTCAACTGAGA
ACCCGAAAACAGTGGCCAAATGTCAGGTAACTCCCAGAAGAAATGTTCTCCAAAAACGCCCAGTGATAGT
GAAGGTACTGAGTACAACAAAGCCATTTGAATATGAGACCCCAGAAATGGAGAAAAAAATAATGTTTCAT
GCTACAGTGGCTACACAGACACAGTTCTTCCATGTGAAGGTTTTAAACACCAGCTTGAAGGAGAAATTCA
ATGGAAAGAAAATCATCATCATATCAGATTATTTGGAATATGATAGTCTCCTAGAGGTCAATGAAGAATC
TACTGTATCTGAAGCTGGTCCTAACCAAACGTTTGAGGTTCCAAATAAAATCATCAACAGAGCAAAGGAA
ACTCTGAAGATTGATATTCTTCACAAACAAGCTTCAGGAAATATTGTATATGGGGTATTTATGCTACATA
AGAAAACAGTAAATCAGAAGACCACAATCTACGAAATTCAGGATGATAGAGGAAAAATGGATGTAGTGGG
GACAGGACAATGTCACAATATCCCCTGTGAAGAAGGAGATAAGCTCCAACTTTTCTGCTTTCGACTTAGA
AAAAAGAACCAGATGTCAAAACTGATTTCAGAAATGCATAGTTTTATCCAGATAAAGAAAAAAACAAACC
CGAGAAACAATGACCCCAAGAGCATGAAGCTACCCCAGGAACAGCGTCAGCTTCCATATCCTTCAGAGGC
CAGCACAACCTTCCCTGAGAGCCATCTTCGGACTCCTCAGATGCCACCAACAACTCCATCCAGCAGTTTC
TTCACCAAGAAAAGTGAAGACACAATCTCCAAAATGAATGACTTCATGAGGATGCAGATACTGAAGGAAG
GGAGTCATTTTCCAGGACCGTTCATGACCAGCATAGGCCCAGCTGAGAGCCATCCCCACACTCCTCAGAT
GCCTCCATCAACACCAAGCAGCAGTTTCTTAACCACGTTGAAACCAAGACTGAAGACTGAACCTGAAGAA
GTTTCCATAGAAGACAGTGCCCAGAGTGACCTCAAAGAAGTGATGGTGCTGAACGCAACAGAATCATTTG
TATATGAGCCCAAAGAGCAGAAGAAAATGTTTCATGCCACAGTGGCAACTGAGAATGAAGTCTTCCGAGT
GAAGGTTTTTAATATTGACCTAAAGGAGAAGTTCACCCCAAAGAAGATCATTGCCATAGCAAATTATGTT
TGCCGCAATGGGTTCCTGGAGGTATATCCTTTCACACTTGTGGCTGATGTGAATGCTGACCGAAACATGG
AGATCCCAAAAGGATTGATTAGAAGTGCCAGCGTAACTCCTAAAATCAATCAGCTTTGCTCACAAACTAA
AGGAAGTTTTGTGAATGGGGTGTTTGAGGTACATAAGAAAAATGTAAGGGGTGAATTCACTTATTATGAA
ATACAAGATAATACAGGGAAGATGGAAGTGGTGGTGCATGGACGACTGACCACAATCAACTGTGAGGAAG
GAGATAAACTGAAACTCACCTGCTTTGAATTGGCACCGAAAAGTGGGAATACCGGGGAGTTGAGATCTGT
AATTCATAGTCACATCAAGGTCATCAAGACCAGGAAAAACAAGAAAGACATACTCAATCCTGATTCAAGT
ATGGAAACTTCACCAGACTTTTTCTTCTAGTAATGAACTAGTCCGTAACTTGAAAGTATTTCGATTTCTT
GGCTTTATATATCTTGTGGAAAGGACGAGCCATGCATGACCAGCACGAACTTACGCGTTAAGTCGACAAT
CAACCTCTGGATTACAAAATTTGTGAAAGATTGACTGGTATTCTTAACTATGTTGCTCCTTTTACGCTAT
GTGGATACGCTGCTTTAATGCCTTTGTATCATGCTATTGCTTCCCGTATGGCTTTCATTTTCTCCTCCTT
GTATAAATCCTGGTTGCTGTCTCTTTATGAGGAGTTGTGGCCCGTTGTCAGGCAACGTGGCGTGGTGTGC
ACTGTGTTTGCTGACGCAACCCCCACTGGTTGGGGCATTGCCACCACCTGTCAGCTCCTTTCCGGGACTT
TCGCTTTCCCCCTCCCTATTGCCACGGCGGAACTCATCGCCGCCTGCCTTGCCCGCTGCTGGACAGGGGC
TCGGCTGTTGGGCACTGACAATTCCGTGGTGTTGTCGGGGAAATCATCGTCCTTTCCTTGGCTGCTCGCC
TGTGTTGCCACCTGGATTCTGCGCGGGACGTCCTTCTGCTACGTCCCTTCGGCCCTCAATCCAGCGGACC
TTCCTTCCCGCGGCCTGCTGCCGGCTCTGCGGCCTCTTCCGCGTCTTCGCCTTCGCCCTCAGACGAGTCG
GATCTCCCTTTGGGCCGCCTCCCCGCGTCGACTTTAAGACCAATGACTTACAAGGCAGCTGTAGATCTTA
GCCACTTTTTAAAAGAAAAGGGGGGACTGGAAGGGCTAATTCACTCCCAACGAAGACAAGATCTGCTTTT
TGCTTGTACTGGGTCTCTCTGGTTAGACCAGATCTGAGCCTGGGAGCTCTCTGGCTAACTAGGGAACCCA
CTGCTTAAGCCTCAATAAAGCTTGCCTTGAGTGCTTCAAGTAGTGTGTGCCCGTCTGTTGTGTGACTCTG
GTAACTAGAGATCCCTCAGACCCTTTTAGTCAGTGTGGAAAATCTCTAGCAGTACGTATAGTAGTTCATG
TCATCTTATTATTCAGTATTTATAACTTGCAAAGAAATGAATATCAGAGAGTGAGAGGAACTTGTTTATT
GCAGCTTATAATGGTTACAAATAAAGCAATAGCATCACAAATTTCACAAATAAAGCATTTTTTTCACTGC
ATTCTAGTTGTGGTTTGTCCAAACTCATCAATGTATCTTATCATGTCTGGCTCTAGCTATCCCGCCCCTA
ACTCCGCCCATCCCGCCCCTAACTCCGCCCAGTTCCGCCCATTCTCCGCCCCATGGCTGACTAATTTTTT
TTATTTATGCAGAGGCCGAGGCCGCCTCGGCCTCTGAGCTATTCCAGAAGTAGTGAGGAGGCTTTTTTGG
AGGCCTAGGGACGTACCCAATTCGCCCTATAGTGAGTCGTATTACGCGCGCTCACTGGCCGTCGTTTTAC
AACGTCGTGACTGGGAAAACCCTGGCGTTACCCAACTTAATCGCCTTGCAGCACATCCCCCTTTCGCCAG
CTGGCGTAATAGCGAAGAGGCCCGCACCGATCGCCCTTCCCAACAGTTGCGCAGCCTGAATGGCGAATGG
G
[124 nt withheld, positions 7886-8009]
C
[91 nt withheld, positions 8011-8101]
A
[49 nt withheld, positions 8103-8151]
CCTTTGACGTTGGAGTCCACGTTCTTT
[37 nt withheld, positions 8179-8215]
ACCCTATCTCGGTCTATTCTTTTGATTTATAAGGGATTTTGCCGATTTCGGCCTATTGGTTAAAAAATGA
GCTGATTTAACAAAAATTTAACGCGAATTTTAACAAAATATTAACGCTTACAATTTAGGTGGCACTTTTC
GGGGAAATGTGCGCGGAACCCCTATTTGTTTATTTTTCTAAATACATTCAAATATGTATCCGCTCATGAG
ACAATAACCCTGATAAATGCTTCAATAATATTGAAAAAGGAAGAGTATGAGTATTCAACATTTCCGTGTC
GCCCTTATTCCCTTTTTTGCGGCATTTTGCCTTCCTGTTTTTGCTCACCCAGAAACGCTGGTGAAAGTAA
AAGATGCTGAAGATCAGTTGGGTGCACGAGTGGGTTACATCGAACTGGATCTCAACAGCGGTAAGATCCT
TGAGAGTTTTCGCCCCGAAGAACGTTTTCCAATGATGAGCACTTTTAAAGTTCTGCTATGTGGCGCGGTA
TTATCCCGTATTGACGCCGGGCAAGAGCAACTCGGTCGCCGCATACACTATTCTCAGAATGACTTGGTTG
AGTACTCACCAGTCACAGAAAAGCATCTTACGGATGGCATGACAGTAAGAGAATTATGCAGTGCTGCCAT
AACCATGAGTGATAACACTGCGGCCAACTTACTTCTGACAACGATCGGAGGACCGAAGGAGCTAACCGCT
TTTTTGCACAACATGGGGGATCATGTAACTCGCCTTGATCGTTGGGAACCGGAGCTGAATGAAGCCATAC
CAAACGACGAGCGTGACACCACGATGCCTGTAGCAATGGCAACAACGTTGCGCAAACTATTAACTGGCGA
ACTACTTACTCTAGCTTCCCGGCAACAATTAATAGACTGGATGGAGGCGGATAAAGTTGCAGGACCACTT
CTGCGCTCGGCCCTTCCGGCTGGCTGGTTTATTGCTGATAAATCTGGAGCCGGTGAGCGTGGGTCTCGCG
GTATCATTGCAGCACTGGGGCCAGATGGTAAGCCCTCCCGTATCGTAGTTATCTACACGACGGGGAGTCA
GGCAACTATGGATGAACGAAATAGACAGATCGCTGAGATAGGTGCCTCACTGATTAAGCATTGGTAACTG
TCAGACCAAGTTTACTCATATATACTTTAGATTGATTTAAAACTTCATTTTTAATTTAAAAGGATCTAGG
TGAAGATCCTTTTTGATAATCTCATGACCAAAATCCCTTAACGTGAGTTTTCGTTCCACTGAGCGTCAGA
CCCCGTAGAAAAGATCAAAGGATCTTCTTGAGATCCTTTTTTTCTGCGCGTAATCTGCTGCTTGCAAACA
AAAAAACCACCGCTACCAGCGGTGGTTTGTTTGCCGGATCAAGAGCTACCAACTCTTTTTCCGAAGGTAA
CTGGCTTCAGCAGAGCGCAGATACCAAATACTGTTCTTCTAGTGTAGCCGTAGTTAGGCCACCACTTCAA
GAACTCTGTAGCACCGCCTACATACCTCGCTCTGCTAATCCTGTTACCAGTGGCTGCTGCCAGTGGCGAT
AAGTCGTGTCTTACCGGGTTGGACTCAAGACGATAGTTACCGGATAAGGCGCAGCGGTCGGGCTGAACGG
GGGGTTCGTGCACACAGCCCAGCTTGGAGCGAACGACCTACACCGAACTGAGATACCTACAGCGTGAGCT
ATGAGAAAGCGCCACGCTTCCCGAAGGGAGAAAGGCGGACAGGTATCCGGTAAGCGGCAGGGTCGGAACA
GGAGAGCGCACGAGGGAGCTTCCAGGGGGAAACGCCTGGTATCTTTATAGTCCTGTCGGGTTTCGCCACC
TCTGACTTGAGCGTCGATTTTTGTGATGCTCGTCAGGGGGGCGGAGCCTATGGAAAAACGCCAGCAACGC
GGCCTTTTTACGGTTCCTGGCCTTTTGCTGGCCTTTTGCTCACATGTTCTTTCCTGCGTTATCCCCTGAT
TCTGTGGATAACCGTATTACCGCCTTTGAGTGAGCTGATACCGCTCGCCGCAGCCGAACGACCGAGCGCA
GCGAGTCAGTGAGCGAGGAAGCGGAAGAGCGCCCAATACGCAAACCGCCTCTCCCCGCGCGTTGGCCGAT
TCATTAATGCAGCTGGCACGACAGGTTTCCCGACTGGAAAGCGGGCAGTGAGCGCAACGCAATTAATGTG
AGTTAGCTCACTCATTAGGCACCCCAGGCTTTACACTTTATGCTTCCGGCTCGTATGTTGTGTGGAATTG
TGAGCGGATAACAATTTCACACAGGAAACAGCTATGACCATGATTACGCCAAGCGCGCAATTAACCCTCA
CTAAAGGGAACAAAAGCTGGAGCTGCAAGC
Features (pLannotate 1.2.2; 31 found; start..end, strand, type, name):
      5..231     +  promoter       RSV promoter: Rous sarcoma virus enhancer/promoter
    232..412     +  LTR            5' LTR (truncated): truncated 5' long terminal repeat (LTR) from HIV-1
    459..584     +  misc_feature   HIV-1 Ψ: packaging signal of human immunodeficiency virus type 1
    568..931     +  CDS            HIV-1 gag (fragment): gag protein from human immunodeficiency virus 1; gag
   1077..1310    +  misc_feature   RRE: The Rev response element (RRE) of HIV-1 allows for Rev-dependent mRNA export from the nucleus to the cytoplasm.
   1687..1713    +  CDS            Rev (fragment): human immunodeficiency virus 1 (HIV-1) Rev protein; rev; enhances nuclear export of unspliced and incompletely spliced viral mRNAs
   1720..1743    +  promoter       SV40 promoter (fragment): SV40 early promoter
   1744..1815    +  promoter       SV40 promoter (fragment): SV40 enhancer and early promoter
   1839..1974    +  rep_origin     SV40 ori: SV40 origin of replication
   2020..2616    +  CDS            PuroR (fragment): puromycin N-acetyltransferase; pac from Streptomyces; confers resistance to puromycin
   2665..2782    +  misc_feature   cPPT/CTS: central polypurine tract and central termination sequence of HIV-1
   2847..2913    +  CDS            small t antigen (fragment): SV40 (simian virus 40) small t antigen
   2920..4098    +  promoter       EF-1α promoter: strong constitutive promoter for human elongation factor EF-1α
   4115..6301    +  CDS            IFI16 (fragment) (sequence partly withheld): IF16_HUMAN - Also known as IFNGIP1. Experimental evidence at protein level: Swiss-Prot protein existence level 1. Binds double-stranded DNA. Binds preferentially to supercoiled DNA and cruciform DNA structures. Seems to be involved in transcriptional regulation. May function as a transcriptional repressor. Could have a role in the regulation of hematopoietic differentiation through activation of unknown target genes. Controls cellular proliferation by modulating the functions of cell cycle regulatory factors including p53/TP53 and the retinoblastoma protein. May be involved in TP53-mediated tr
   6317..6370    +  promoter       U6 promoter (fragment): RNA polymerase III promoter for human U6 snRNA
   6412..7000    +  misc_feature   WPRE: woodchuck hepatitis virus posttranscriptional regulatory element
   7051..7070    +  misc_feature   cPPT/CTS (fragment): central polypurine tract and central termination sequence of HIV-1
   7072..7305    +  LTR            3' LTR (ΔU3): self-inactivating 3' long terminal repeat (LTR) from HIV-1
   7383..7504    +  polyA_signal   SV40 poly(A) signal: SV40 polyadenylation signal
   7544..7679    +  rep_origin     SV40 ori: SV40 origin of replication
   7700..7718    -  promoter       T7 promoter: promoter for bacteriophage T7 RNA polymerase
   7726..7881    +  CDS            lacZα (fragment): LacZα fragment of β-galactosidase; lacZ fragment
   7886..8314    +  rep_origin     f1 ori (sequence partly withheld): f1 bacteriophage origin of replication; arrow indicates direction of (+) strand synthesis
   8367..8471    +  promoter       AmpR promoter: bla
   8472..9332    +  CDS            AmpR: β-lactamase; bla; confers resistance to ampicillin, carbenicillin, and related antibiotics
   9503..10091   +  rep_origin     ori: high-copy-number ColE1/pMB1/pBR322/pUC origin of replication
  10274..10366   +  CDS            lacI (fragment): lac repressor; lacI; The lac repressor binds to the lac operator to inhibit transcription in E. coli. This inhibition can be relieved by adding lactose or isopropyl-β-D-thiogalactopyranoside (IPTG).
  10379..10400   +  protein_bind   CAP binding site: CAP binding activates transcription in the presence of cAMP. E. coli catabolite activator protein
  10415..10445   +  promoter       lac promoter: promoter for the E. coli lac operon
  10453..10469   +  protein_bind   lac operator: The lac repressor binds to the lac operator to inhibit transcription in E. coli. This inhibition can be relieved by adding lactose or isopropyl-β-D-thiogalactopyranoside (IPTG). lac repressor encoded by lacI
  10514..10532   +  promoter       T3 promoter: promoter for bacteriophage T3 RNA polymerase
