[The description below was written by a language model from this plasmid's Addgene catalogue record and pLannotate feature annotations shown in this document.]
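Description:
TFORF1121 is a third-generation-style, self-inactivating lentiviral expression plasmid built on the pLX_TRC317 backbone and carrying the human IFI16 open reading frame. It belongs to a barcoded transcription factor ORF collection. In bacteria it is maintained through a high-copy ColE1/pUC-type origin and an ampicillin resistance gene (β-lactamase). An f1 origin and remnants of a lac/T7/T3 cloning region are also present in the backbone. The depositor warns that the plasmid can recombine, a common issue with LTR-containing vectors.

The viral genome is transcribed from an RSV promoter fused to a truncated HIV-1 5' LTR. It includes the Ψ packaging signal with a gag fragment, the Rev response element for Rev-dependent nuclear export, a cPPT/CTS element, and a ΔU3 3' LTR that disables LTR promoter activity after integration, followed by an SV40 polyadenylation signal. Two cassettes lie between the LTRs. An SV40 early promoter drives puromycin N-acetyltransferase for selecting transduced mammalian cells. A full EF-1α promoter drives IFI16, a PYHIN-family DNA-binding protein implicated in transcriptional regulation, with a WPRE downstream to enhance transcript stability and expression.

The record states that each ORF in the collection is paired with a unique 24-bp barcode, though the feature table does not annotate it. The short U6 promoter fragment detected between the ORF and the WPRE is probably a vestigial or primer-binding sequence, not a functional Pol III unit. The construct is intended for stable overexpression of IFI16, alone or in pooled screens where barcode sequencing identifies which factor each cell received, as in directed differentiation studies.
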