Addgene plasmid #142732: TFORF1121
Purpose: Lentiviral vector for overexpressing transcription factor ORFs with unique 24-bp barcodes. Barcodes facilitate identification of transcription factors in pooled screens.
Depositing lab: Feng Zhang. Depositing organization: Broad Institute. Publication: A transcription factor atlas of directed differentiation. Joung J, Ma S, Tay T, Geiger-Schuller KR, Kirchgatterer PC, Verdine VK, Guo B, Arias-Garcia MA, Allen WE, Singh A, Kuksenko O, Abudayyeh OO, Gootenberg JS, Fu Z, Macrae RK, Buenrostro JD, Regev A, Zhang F. Cell. 2023 Jan 5;186(1):209-229.e26. doi: 10.1016/j.cell.2022.11.026. PubMed 36608654.
Backbone
  Vector backbone: pLX_TRC317
  Backbone manufacturer: Broad Institute Genetic Perturbation Platform
  Backbone size w/o insert (bp): 8264
  Vector type: Mammalian Expression, Lentiviral
  Selectable markers: Puromycin
Growth in bacteria
  Bacterial resistance: Ampicillin, 100 μg/mL
  Growth temperature: 30°C
  Growth strain: NEB Stable
  Copy number: High Copy
Gene/Insert
  Gene/Insert name: IFI16
  Species: H. sapiens (human)
  Insert size (bp): 2291
  Entrez Gene: IFI16 (a.k.a. IFNGIP1, PYHIN2)
  Promoter: EF1a
  Cloning method: Unknown
  Sequencing primers: 5′ GGGTGGAGACTGAAGTTAGGCCAG; 3′ CACATAGCGTAAAAGGAGCAACATAG
Terms and licenses: Academic/Nonprofit Terms; Industry Terms: Not Available to Industry
Depositor comments: NM_005531,ENST00000368131,ENST00000368132 . The transcription factor ORF portion of this plasmid was synthesized by Genewiz. Please test multiple small colonies in case of plasmid recombination. To make this collection available in a timely manner, a portion of this collection was not fully sequenced by Addgene. If an Addgene verified full plasmid sequence is not available, please contact us prior to placing an order to request the full sequence.
How to cite: TFORF1121 was a gift from Feng Zhang (Addgene plasmid # 142732 ; http://n2t.net/addgene:142732 ; RRID:Addgene_142732)
