>Addgene plasmid #142732 | TFORF1121 | depositor partial sequence | sequence record 280334 | Insert
ACCGCCACCATG
[267 nt withheld, positions 13-279]
GGACCAGCCCTATCAAGAAAGAGGAAGAAGGAAGTGGATGCTACTTCACCTGCACCCTCCACAAGCAGCA
CTGTCAAAACTGAAGGAGCAGAGGCAACTCCTGGAGCTCAGAAAAGAAAAAAATCAACCAAAGAAAAGGC
TGGACCCAAAGGGAGTAAGGTGTCCGAGGAACAGACTCAGCCTCCCTCTCCTGCAGGAGCCGGCATGTCC
ACAGCCATGGGCCGTTCCCCATCTCCCAAGACCTCATTGTCAGCTCCACCCAACAGTTCTTCAACTGAGA
ACCCGAAAACAGTGGCCAAATGTCAGGTAACTCCCAGAAGAAATGTTCTCCAAAAACGCCCAGTGATAGT
GAAGGTACTGAGTACAACAAAGCCATTTGAATATGAGACCCCAGAAATGGAGAAAAAAATAATGTTTCAT
GCTACAGTGGCTACACAGACACAGTTCTTCCATGTGAAGGTTTTAAACACCAGCTTGAAGGAGAAATTCA
ATGGAAAGAAAATCATCATCATATCAGATTATTTGGAATATGATAGTCTCCTAGAGGTCAATGAAGAATC
TACTGTATCTGAAGCTGGTCCTAACCAAACGTTTGAGGTTCCAAATAAAATCATCAACAGAGCAAAGGAA
ACTCTGAAGATTGATATTCTTCACAAACAAGCTTCAGGAAATATTGTATATGGGGTATTTATGCTACATA
AGAAAACAGTAAATCAGAAGACCACAATCTACGAAATTCAGGATGATAGAGGAAAAATGGATGTAGTGGG
GACAGGACAATGTCACAATATCCCCTGTGAAGAAGGAGATAAGCTCCAACTTTTCTGCTTTCGACTTAGA
AAAAAGAACCAGATGTCAAAACTGATTTCAGAAATGCATAGTTTTATCCAGATAAAGAAAAAAACAAACC
CGAGAAACAATGACCCCAAGAGCATGAAGCTACCCCAGGAACAGCGTCAGCTTCCATATCCTTCAGAGGC
CAGCACAACCTTCCCTGAGAGCCATCTTCGGACTCCTCAGATGCCACCAACAACTCCATCCAGCAGTTTC
TTCACCAAGAAAAGTGAAGACACAATCTCCAAAATGAATGACTTCATGAGGATGCAGATACTGAAGGAAG
GGAGTCATTTTCCAGGACCGTTCATGACCAGCATAGGCCCAGCTGAGAGCCATCCCCACACTCCTCAGAT
GCCTCCATCAACACCAAGCAGCAGTTTCTTAACCACGTTGAAACCAAGACTGAAGACTGAACCTGAAGAA
GTTTCCATAGAAGACAGTGCCCAGAGTGACCTCAAAGAAGTGATGGTGCTGAACGCAACAGAATCATTTG
TATATGAGCCCAAAGAGCAGAAGAAAATGTTTCATGCCACAGTGGCAACTGAGAATGAAGTCTTCCGAGT
GAAGGTTTTTAATATTGACCTAAAGGAGAAGTTCACCCCAAAGAAGATCATTGCCATAGCAAATTATGTT
TGCCGCAATGGGTTCCTGGAGGTATATCCTTTCACACTTGTGGCTGATGTGAATGCTGACCGAAACATGG
AGATCCCAAAAGGATTGATTAGAAGTGCCAGCGTAACTCCTAAAATCAATCAGCTTTGCTCACAAACTAA
AGGAAGTTTTGTGAATGGGGTGTTTGAGGTACATAAGAAAAATGTAAGGGGTGAATTCACTTATTATGAA
ATACAAGATAATACAGGGAAGATGGAAGTGGTGGTGCATGGACGACTGACCACAATCAACTGTGAGGAAG
GAGATAAACTGAAACTCACCTGCTTTGAATTGGCACCGAAAAGTGGGAATACCGGGGAGTTGAGATCTGT
AATTCATAGTCACATCAAGGTCATCAAGACCAGGAAAAACAAGAAAGACATACTCAATCCTGATTCAAGT
ATGGAAACTTCACCAGACTTTTTCTTCTAGTAATGAACTAGTCCGTAACTTGAAAGTATTTCGATTTCTT
GGCTTTATATATCTTGTGGAAAGGACGAGCCATGCATGACCAGCACGAACTT
