>Addgene plasmid #142732 | TFORF1121 | depositor partial sequence | sequence record 280335 | Barcode
GCCATGCATGACCAGCACGAACTT
